Addgene plasmid #109668: p3E-rab14
Purpose: Multisite gateway vector for 3' tagging with rab14
Depositing lab: Rob Parton. Depositing organization: University of Queensland, Institute for Molecular Bioscience. Publication: In vivo cell biological screening identifies an endocytic capture mechanism for T-tubule formation. Hall TE, Martel N, Ariotti N, Xiong Z, Lo HP, Ferguson C, Rae J, Lim YW, Parton RG. Nat Commun. 2020 Jul 24;11(1):3711. doi: 10.1038/s41467-020-17486-w. PubMed 32709891.
Backbone
  Vector backbone: pDONR p2R-p3
  Vector type: Zebrafish plasmids
Growth in bacteria
  Bacterial resistance: Kanamycin, 50 μg/mL
  Growth temperature: 37°C
  Growth strain: DH5alpha
  Copy number: High Copy
Gene/Insert
  Gene/Insert name: rab14
  Species: D. rerio (zebrafish)
  Entrez Gene: rab14 (a.k.a. cb731, fc26g11, fj47f07, fj68a01, wu:fc26g11, wu:fj47f07, wu:fj68a01)
  Cloning method: Gateway Cloning
Terms and licenses: Academic/Nonprofit Terms; Industry Terms: Not Available to Industry
How to cite: p3E-rab14 was a gift from Rob Parton (Addgene plasmid # 109668 ; http://n2t.net/addgene:109668 ; RRID:Addgene_109668)
