[The description below was written by a language model from this plasmid's Addgene catalogue record and pLannotate feature annotations shown in this document.]
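Description:
p3E-rab14 is a 3' entry clone for multisite Gateway assembly, built by recombining the zebrafish (D. rerio) rab14 coding sequence into the pDONR P2R-P3 donor backbone. It is a small plasmid of about 3.3 kb that is maintained in E. coli at high copy from a ColE1/pUC-type origin and selected with kanamycin through an aph(3')-Ia resistance gene. Other backbone elements in the annotation are the rrnB T1 and T2 transcription terminators, which insulate the cloning site from read-through transcription, a T7 promoter next to the insert, and short lacI and lacZα remnants with no evident function.

The payload is the rab14 open reading frame, roughly 640 bp. The automated annotation labels it by similarity to human RAB14, a small GTPase involved in membrane trafficking between the Golgi and endosomes, but the catalogue entry identifies the insert as the zebrafish gene. It is flanked by an attR2 site on one side and, on the other, a site annotated as an attB3 core overlapping an attL fragment, consistent with the attL3 expected in a 3' entry clone. The plasmid has no eukaryotic promoter or polyadenylation signal annotated, so it is a building block, not an expression vector. In an LR reaction it is combined with a 5' entry clone (typically supplying a promoter), a middle entry clone (typically a fluorescent protein or other tag) and a destination vector, placing rab14 in the 3' position so that the Rab protein is fused at its N-terminus. The record states its purpose as 3' tagging with rab14, and it is listed among zebrafish plasmids, consistent with in vivo labelling of Rab14-positive compartments. The depositor and repository sequences carry the same features and differ only in their start coordinate.
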