Features (pLannotate 1.2.2; 11 found; start..end, strand, type, name):
    121..213     +  CDS            lacI (fragment): lac repressor; lacI; The lac repressor binds to the lac operator to inhibit transcription in E. coli. This inhibition can be relieved by adding lactose or isopropyl-β-D-thiogalactopyranoside (IPTG).
    268..295     -  terminator     rrnB T2 terminator: transcription terminator T2 from the E. coli rrnB gene
    427..470     +  terminator     rrnB T1 terminator: Escherichia coli rrnB; transcription terminator T1 from the E. coli rrnB gene
    517..553     -  CDS            lacZα (fragment): LacZα fragment of β-galactosidase; lacZ fragment
    624..748     -  protein_bind   attR2: mutant version of attR; recombination site for the Gateway® LR reaction LR Clonase™
    753..1391    +  CDS            RAB14: RAB14_HUMAN - Experimental evidence at protein level: Swiss-Prot protein existence level 1. Involved in membrane trafficking between the Golgi complex and endosomes during early embryonic development. Regulates the Golgi to endosome transport of FGFR-containing vesicles during early development, a key process for developing basement membrane and epiblast and primitive endoderm lineages during early postimplantation development. May act by modulating the kinesin KIF16B-cargo association to endosomes (By similarity). Regulates, together with its guanine nucleotide exchange factor DENND6A, the sp
   1395..1415    -  protein_bind   attB3: mutant version of attB; core recombination site for the Gateway® BP reaction BP Clonase™
   1406..1491    -  protein_bind   attL1 (fragment): mutant version of attL; recombination site for the Gateway® LR reaction LR Clonase™
   1528..1546    -  promoter       T7 promoter: promoter for bacteriophage T7 RNA polymerase
   1680..2489    +  CDS            KanR: aminoglycoside phosphotransferase; aph(3')-Ia; confers resistance to kanamycin in bacteria or G418 (Geneticin®) in eukaryotes
   2636..3224    +  rep_origin     ori: high-copy-number ColE1/pMB1/pBR322/pUC origin of replication
>Addgene plasmid #109668 | p3E-rab14 | depositor full sequence | sequence record 206605 | Full Sequence
CTTTCCTGCGTTATCCCCTGATTCTGTGGATAACCGTATTACCGCCTTTGAGTGAGCTGATACCGCTCGC
CGCAGCCGAACGACCGAGCGCAGCGAGTCAGTGAGCGAGGAAGCGGAAGAGCGCCCAATACGCAAACCGC
CTCTCCCCGCGCGTTGGCCGATTCATTAATGCAGCTGGCACGACAGGTTTCCCGACTGGAAAGCGGGCAG
TGAGCGCAACGCAATTAATACGCGTACCGCTAGCCAGGAAGAGTTTGTAGAAACGCAAAAAGGCCATCCG
TCAGGATGGCCTTCTGCTTAGTTTGATGCCTGGCAGTTTATGGCGGGCGTCCTGCCCGCCACCCTCCGGG
CCGTTGCTTCACAACGTTCAAATCCGCTCCCGGCGGATTTGTCCTACTCAGGAGAGCGTTCACCGACAAA
CAACAGATAAAACGAAAGGCCCAGTCTTCCGACTGAGCCTTTCGTTTTATTTGATGCCTGGCAGTTCCCT
ACTCTCGCGTTAACGCTAGCATGGATGTTTTCCCAGTCACGACGTTGTAAAACGACGGCCAGTCTTAAGC
TCGGGCCCTGCAGCTCTAGAGCTCGAATTCTACAGGTCACTAATACCATCTAAGTAGTTGGTTCATAGTG
ACTGCATATGTTGTGTTTTACAGTATTATGTAGTCTGTTTTTTATGCAAAATCTAATTTAATATATTGAT
ATTTATATCATTTTACGTTTCTCGTTCAACTTTCTTGTACAAAGTGGTGACGACCGCACCATATAACTAT
TCCTATATTTTCAAATATATCATTATTGGTGACATGGGGGTTGGCAAGTCCTGTTTACTCCACCAGTTCA
CAGAAAAGAAATTTATGGCTGACTGTCCTCATACAATCGGTGTTGAGTTTGGCACACGGATAATTGAAGT
GAGTGGGCAGAAGGTGAAGCTTCAGATTTGGGACACGGCAGGTCAGGAGAGGTTTCGTGCTGTCACACGA
AGCTACTACAGAGGAGCCGCTGGGGCCCTCATGGTGTATGACATCACCAGGCGAAGCACGTACAATCACC
TTAGCAGCTGGCTGACTGATGCCAGGAATCTCACCAACCCCAATACTGTCATCATTCTAATCGGTAACAA
AGCAGACCTAGAAGCCCAGCGTGATGTCACATATGAAGAGGCCAAGCAGTTTGCTGAAGAGAACGGTTTG
TTGTTCCTTGAGGCAAGTGCAAAAACAGGCGAGAATGTGGAGGATGCTTTTCTGGAAGCTGCCAAGAAGA
TCTACCAGAACATTCAGGACGGCAGCCTGGACCTGAACGCAGCCGAGTCAGGGGTCCAGCACAAGCCCAC
CGCCCCGCAGGGAGGGCGGCTCAGCAGCGACGCACAGCCCCAGAAAGAGGGCTGCAGCTGTTAACAACTT
TATTATACAAAGTTGGCATTATAAAAAAGCATTGCTTATCAATTTGTTGCAACGAACAGGTCACTATCAG
TCAAAATAAAATCATTATTTGGAGCTCCATGGTAGCGTTAACGCGGCCGCGATATCCCCTATAGTGAGTC
GTATTACATGGTCATAGCTGTTTCCTGGCAGCTCTGGCCCGTGTCTCAAAATCTCTGATGTTACATTGCA
CAAGATAAAAATATATCATCATGAACAATAAAACTGTCTGCTTACATAAACAGTAATACAAGGGGTGTTA
TGAGCCATATTCAACGGGAAACGTCGAGGCCGCGATTAAATTCCAACATGGATGCTGATTTATATGGGTA
TAAATGGGCTCGCGATAATGTCGGGCAATCAGGTGCGACAATCTATCGCTTGTATGGGAAGCCCGATGCG
CCAGAGTTGTTTCTGAAACATGGCAAAGGTAGCGTTGCCAATGATGTTACAGATGAGATGGTCAGACTAA
ACTGGCTGACGGAATTTATGCCTCTTCCGACCATCAAGCATTTTATCCGTACTCCTGATGATGCATGGTT
ACTCACCACTGCGATCCCCGGAAAAACAGCATTCCAGGTATTAGAAGAATATCCTGATTCAGGTGAAAAT
ATTGTTGATGCGCTGGCAGTGTTCCTGCGCCGGTTGCATTCGATTCCTGTTTGTAATTGTCCTTTTAACA
GCGATCGCGTATTTCGTCTCGCTCAGGCGCAATCACGAATGAATAACGGTTTGGTTGATGCGAGTGATTT
TGATGACGAGCGTAATGGCTGGCCTGTTGAACAAGTCTGGAAAGAAATGCATAAACTTTTGCCATTCTCA
CCGGATTCAGTCGTCACTCATGGTGATTTCTCACTTGATAACCTTATTTTTGACGAGGGGAAATTAATAG
GTTGTATTGATGTTGGACGAGTCGGAATCGCAGACCGATACCAGGATCTTGCCATCCTATGGAACTGCCT
CGGTGAGTTTTCTCCTTCATTACAGAAACGGCTTTTTCAAAAATATGGTATTGATAATCCTGATATGAAT
AAATTGCAGTTTCATTTGATGCTCGATGAGTTTTTCTAATCAGAATTGGTTAATTGGTTGTAACACTGGC
AGAGCATTACGCTGACTTGACGGGACGGCGCAAGCTCATGACCAAAATCCCTTAACGTGAGTTACGCGTC
GTTCCACTGAGCGTCAGACCCCGTAGAAAAGATCAAAGGATCTTCTTGAGATCCTTTTTTTCTGCGCGTA
ATCTGCTGCTTGCAAACAAAAAAACCACCGCTACCAGCGGTGGTTTGTTTGCCGGATCAAGAGCTACCAA
CTCTTTTTCCGAAGGTAACTGGCTTCAGCAGAGCGCAGATACCAAATACTGTCCTTCTAGTGTAGCCGTA
GTTAGGCCACCACTTCAAGAACTCTGTAGCACCGCCTACATACCTCGCTCTGCTAATCCTGTTACCAGTG
GCTGCTGCCAGTGGCGATAAGTCGTGTCTTACCGGGTTGGACTCAAGACGATAGTTACCGGATAAGGCGC
AGCGGTCGGGCTGAACGGGGGGTTCGTGCACACAGCCCAGCTTGGAGCGAACGACCTACACCGAACTGAG
ATACCTACAGCGTGAGCATTGAGAAAGCGCCACGCTTCCCGAAGGGAGAAAGGCGGACAGGTATCCGGTA
AGCGGCAGGGTCGGAACAGGAGAGCGCACGAGGGAGCTTCCAGGGGGAAACGCCTGGTATCTTTATAGTC
CTGTCGGGTTTCGCCACCTCTGACTTGAGCGTCGATTTTTGTGATGCTCGTCAGGGGGGCGGAGCCTATG
GAAAAACGCCAGCAACGCGGCCTTTTTACGGTTCCTGGCCTTTTGCTGGCCTTTTGCTCACATGTT
