Features (pLannotate 1.2.2; 12 found; start..end, strand, type, name):
      1..125     -  protein_bind   attR2: mutant version of attR; recombination site for the Gateway® LR reaction LR Clonase™
    130..768     +  CDS            RAB14: RAB14_HUMAN - Experimental evidence at protein level: Swiss-Prot protein existence level 1. Involved in membrane trafficking between the Golgi complex and endosomes during early embryonic development. Regulates the Golgi to endosome transport of FGFR-containing vesicles during early development, a key process for developing basement membrane and epiblast and primitive endoderm lineages during early postimplantation development. May act by modulating the kinesin KIF16B-cargo association to endosomes (By similarity). Regulates, together with its guanine nucleotide exchange factor DENND6A, the sp
    772..792     -  protein_bind   attB3: mutant version of attB; core recombination site for the Gateway® BP reaction BP Clonase™
    783..868     -  protein_bind   attL1 (fragment): mutant version of attL; recombination site for the Gateway® LR reaction LR Clonase™
    905..923     -  promoter       T7 promoter: promoter for bacteriophage T7 RNA polymerase
   1057..1866    +  CDS            KanR: aminoglycoside phosphotransferase; aph(3')-Ia; confers resistance to kanamycin in bacteria or G418 (Geneticin®) in eukaryotes
   2013..2601    +  rep_origin     ori: high-copy-number ColE1/pMB1/pBR322/pUC origin of replication
   2784..2876    +  CDS            lacI (fragment): lac repressor; lacI; The lac repressor binds to the lac operator to inhibit transcription in E. coli. This inhibition can be relieved by adding lactose or isopropyl-β-D-thiogalactopyranoside (IPTG).
   2931..2958    -  terminator     rrnB T2 terminator: transcription terminator T2 from the E. coli rrnB gene
   3090..3133    +  terminator     rrnB T1 terminator: Escherichia coli rrnB; transcription terminator T1 from the E. coli rrnB gene
   3180..3216    -  CDS            lacZα (fragment): LacZα fragment of β-galactosidase; lacZ fragment
   3254..3283    -  protein_bind   attP2 (fragment): mutant version of attP; recombination site for the Gateway® BP reaction BP Clonase™
>Addgene plasmid #109668 | p3E-rab14 | addgene full sequence | sequence record 223890 | Addgene NGS Result
CATAGTGACTGCATATGTTGTGTTTTACAGTATTATGTAGTCTGTTTTTTATGCAAAATCTAATTTAATA
TATTGATATTTATATCATTTTACGTTTCTCGTTCAACTTTCTTGTACAAAGTGGTGACGACCGCACCATA
TAACTATTCCTATATTTTCAAATATATCATTATTGGTGACATGGGGGTTGGCAAGTCCTGTTTACTCCAC
CAGTTCACAGAAAAGAAATTTATGGCTGACTGTCCTCATACAATCGGTGTTGAGTTTGGCACACGGATAA
TTGAAGTGAGTGGGCAGAAGGTGAAGCTTCAGATTTGGGACACGGCAGGTCAGGAGAGGTTTCGTGCTGT
CACACGAAGCTACTACAGAGGAGCCGCTGGGGCCCTCATGGTGTATGACATCACCAGGCGAAGCACGTAC
AATCACCTTAGCAGCTGGCTGACTGATGCCAGGAATCTCACCAACCCCAATACTGTCATCATTCTAATCG
GTAACAAAGCAGACCTAGAAGCCCAGCGTGATGTCACATATGAAGAGGCCAAGCAGTTTGCTGAAGAGAA
CGGTTTGTTGTTCCTTGAGGCAAGTGCAAAAACAGGCGAGAATGTGGAGGATGCTTTTCTGGAAGCTGCC
AAGAAGATCTACCAGAACATTCAGGACGGCAGCCTGGACCTGAACGCAGCCGAGTCAGGGGTCCAGCACA
AGCCCACCGCCCCGCAGGGAGGGCGGCTCAGCAGCGACGCACAGCCCCAGAAAGAGGGCTGCAGCTGTTA
ACAACTTTATTATACAAAGTTGGCATTATAAAAAAGCATTGCTTATCAATTTGTTGCAACGAACAGGTCA
CTATCAGTCAAAATAAAATCATTATTTGGAGCTCCATGGTAGCGTTAACGCGGCCGCGATATCCCCTATA
GTGAGTCGTATTACATGGTCATAGCTGTTTCCTGGCAGCTCTGGCCCGTGTCTCAAAATCTCTGATGTTA
CATTGCACAAGATAAAAATATATCATCATGAACAATAAAACTGTCTGCTTACATAAACAGTAATACAAGG
GGTGTTATGAGCCATATTCAACGGGAAACGTCGAGGCCGCGATTAAATTCCAACATGGATGCTGATTTAT
ATGGGTATAAATGGGCTCGCGATAATGTCGGGCAATCAGGTGCGACAATCTATCGCTTGTATGGGAAGCC
CGATGCGCCAGAGTTGTTTCTGAAACATGGCAAAGGTAGCGTTGCCAATGATGTTACAGATGAGATGGTC
AGACTAAACTGGCTGACGGAATTTATGCCTCTTCCGACCATCAAGCATTTTATCCGTACTCCTGATGATG
CATGGTTACTCACCACTGCGATCCCCGGAAAAACAGCATTCCAGGTATTAGAAGAATATCCTGATTCAGG
TGAAAATATTGTTGATGCGCTGGCAGTGTTCCTGCGCCGGTTGCATTCGATTCCTGTTTGTAATTGTCCT
TTTAACAGCGATCGCGTATTTCGTCTCGCTCAGGCGCAATCACGAATGAATAACGGTTTGGTTGATGCGA
GTGATTTTGATGACGAGCGTAATGGCTGGCCTGTTGAACAAGTCTGGAAAGAAATGCATAAACTTTTGCC
ATTCTCACCGGATTCAGTCGTCACTCATGGTGATTTCTCACTTGATAACCTTATTTTTGACGAGGGGAAA
TTAATAGGTTGTATTGATGTTGGACGAGTCGGAATCGCAGACCGATACCAGGATCTTGCCATCCTATGGA
ACTGCCTCGGTGAGTTTTCTCCTTCATTACAGAAACGGCTTTTTCAAAAATATGGTATTGATAATCCTGA
TATGAATAAATTGCAGTTTCATTTGATGCTCGATGAGTTTTTCTAATCAGAATTGGTTAATTGGTTGTAA
CACTGGCAGAGCATTACGCTGACTTGACGGGACGGCGCAAGCTCATGACCAAAATCCCTTAACGTGAGTT
ACGCGTCGTTCCACTGAGCGTCAGACCCCGTAGAAAAGATCAAAGGATCTTCTTGAGATCCTTTTTTTCT
GCGCGTAATCTGCTGCTTGCAAACAAAAAAACCACCGCTACCAGCGGTGGTTTGTTTGCCGGATCAAGAG
CTACCAACTCTTTTTCCGAAGGTAACTGGCTTCAGCAGAGCGCAGATACCAAATACTGTTCTTCTAGTGT
AGCCGTAGTTAGGCCACCACTTCAAGAACTCTGTAGCACCGCCTACATACCTCGCTCTGCTAATCCTGTT
ACCAGTGGCTGCTGCCAGTGGCGATAAGTCGTGTCTTACCGGGTTGGACTCAAGACGATAGTTACCGGAT
AAGGCGCAGCGGTCGGGCTGAACGGGGGGTTCGTGCACACAGCCCAGCTTGGAGCGAACGACCTACACCG
AACTGAGATACCTACAGCGTGAGCTATGAGAAAGCGCCACGCTTCCCGAAGGGAGAAAGGCGGACAGGTA
TCCGGTAAGCGGCAGGGTCGGAACAGGAGAGCGCACGAGGGAGCTTCCAGGGGGAAACGCCTGGTATCTT
TATAGTCCTGTCGGGTTTCGCCACCTCTGACTTGAGCGTCGATTTTTGTGATGCTCGTCAGGGGGGCGGA
GCCTATGGAAAAACGCCAGCAACGCGGCCTTTTTACGGTTCCTGGCCTTTTGCTGGCCTTTTGCTCACAT
GTTCTTTCCTGCGTTATCCCCTGATTCTGTGGATAACCGTATTACCGCCTTTGAGTGAGCTGATACCGCT
CGCCGCAGCCGAACGACCGAGCGCAGCGAGTCAGTGAGCGAGGAAGCGGAAGAGCGCCCAATACGCAAAC
CGCCTCTCCCCGCGCGTTGGCCGATTCATTAATGCAGCTGGCACGACAGGTTTCCCGACTGGAAAGCGGG
CAGTGAGCGCAACGCAATTAATACGCGTACCGCTAGCCAGGAAGAGTTTGTAGAAACGCAAAAAGGCCAT
CCGTCAGGATGGCCTTCTGCTTAGTTTGATGCCTGGCAGTTTATGGCGGGCGTCCTGCCCGCCACCCTCC
GGGCCGTTGCTTCACAACGTTCAAATCCGCTCCCGGCGGATTTGTCCTACTCAGGAGAGCGTTCACCGAC
AAACAACAGATAAAACGAAAGGCCCAGTCTTCCGACTGAGCCTTTCGTTTTATTTGATGCCTGGCAGTTC
CCTACTCTCGCGTTAACGCTAGCATGGATGTTTTCCCAGTCACGACGTTGTAAAACGACGGCCAGTCTTA
AGCTCGGGCCCTGCAGCTCTAGAGCTCGAATTCTACAGGTCACTAATACCATCTAAGTAGTTGGTT
